Addgene plasmid #80492: pAAVS1-P-CAG-mCh
Purpose: donor vector for AAVS1 targeting (puromycin selection) and constitutive mCherry expression
Depositing lab: Knut Woltjen. Depositing organization: Kyoto University, Center for iPS Cell Research and Application. Publication: Engineering the AAVS1 locus for consistent and scalable transgene expression in human iPSCs and their differentiated derivatives. Oceguera-Yanez F, Kim SI, Matsumoto T, Tan GW, Xiang L, Hatani T, Kondo T, Ikeya M, Yoshida Y, Inoue H, Woltjen K. Methods. 2015 Dec 18. pii: S1046-2023(15)30181-X. doi: 10.1016/j.ymeth.2015.12.012. PubMed 26707206.
Backbone
  Vector backbone: pBluescript
  Backbone size w/o insert (bp): 3000
  Modifications to backbone: Homology arms for AAVS1; promoter-less SA-T2A-puro selection cassette
  Vector type: Mammalian Expression ; donor vector (human)
  Selectable markers: Puromycin
Growth in bacteria
  Bacterial resistance: Ampicillin, 100 μg/mL
  Growth temperature: 37°C
  Growth strain: DH5alpha
  Copy number: High Copy
Gene/Insert
  Gene/Insert name: mCherry
  Species: Synthetic
  Insert size (bp): 711
  Promoter: CAG
  Cloning method: Gateway Cloning
  Sequencing primers: 5′ AGCCTCTGCTAACCATGTTC; 3′ ATTAGCCAGAAGTCAGATGC
Terms and licenses: Academic/Nonprofit Terms; Industry Terms: Not Available to Industry
Depositor comments: Deleted T2 protospacer sequence in HA-R
How to cite: pAAVS1-P-CAG-mCh was a gift from Knut Woltjen (Addgene plasmid # 80492 ; http://n2t.net/addgene:80492 ; RRID:Addgene_80492)
