[The description below was written by a language model from this plasmid's Addgene catalogue record and pLannotate feature annotations shown in this document.]
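Description:
pAAVS1-P-CAG-mCh is a pBluescript-based homology-directed repair donor plasmid for inserting a constitutive mCherry expression cassette into the human AAVS1 safe-harbour locus, which lies in intron 1 of PPP1R12C. In E. coli it is maintained at high copy through a ColE1/pUC-type origin and selected with ampicillin via the β-lactamase gene. The backbone also retains an f1 origin, lac promoter/operator and lacZα remnants, and flanking T3 and T7 promoters.

The payload sits between left and right AAVS1 homology arms (HA-L and HA-R). Immediately after HA-L is a promoter-less selection cassette: a splice acceptor, a T2A peptide (stated in the catalogue record but not separately annotated in the feature table), the puromycin N-acetyltransferase gene and a bGH polyadenylation signal. Because it has no promoter of its own, puromycin resistance depends on splicing into the endogenous PPP1R12C transcript, which enriches for correctly targeted integrants over random insertions. Downstream, the CAG promoter (CMV enhancer, chicken β-actin promoter and chimeric β-actin/β-globin intron) drives mCherry, followed by a rabbit β-globin poly(A) signal. The short HBB fragments annotated around the reporter most likely reflect rabbit β-globin sequences belonging to the CAG cassette. mCherry is flanked by attB1 and attB2 sites, consistent with its introduction by Gateway cloning.

The depositor notes that the T2 protospacer sequence was deleted from HA-R, presumably so that a nuclease directed to that site does not cut the donor or the modified allele. The associated work concerns consistent transgene expression in human iPSCs and their differentiated derivatives.
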