Features (pLannotate 1.2.2; 25 found; start..end, strand, type, name):
     21..125     +  promoter       AmpR promoter: bla
    126..986     +  CDS            AmpR: β-lactamase; bla; confers resistance to ampicillin, carbenicillin, and related antibiotics
   1157..1745    +  rep_origin     ori: high-copy-number ColE1/pMB1/pBR322/pUC origin of replication
   1928..2020    +  CDS            lacI (fragment): lac repressor; lacI; The lac repressor binds to the lac operator to inhibit transcription in E. coli. This inhibition can be relieved by adding lactose or isopropyl-β-D-thiogalactopyranoside (IPTG).
   2033..2054    +  protein_bind   CAP binding site: CAP binding activates transcription in the presence of cAMP. E. coli catabolite activator protein
   2069..2099    +  promoter       lac promoter: promoter for the E. coli lac operon
   2107..2123    +  protein_bind   lac operator: The lac repressor binds to the lac operator to inhibit transcription in E. coli. This inhibition can be relieved by adding lactose or isopropyl-β-D-thiogalactopyranoside (IPTG). lac repressor encoded by lacI
   2168..2186    +  promoter       T3 promoter: promoter for bacteriophage T3 RNA polymerase
   2199..3002    +  misc_feature   HA-L: left homology arm from the adeno-associated virus integration site (AAVS1) within intron 1 of the human PPP1R12C gene
   3009..3034    +  misc_feature   SA: splice acceptor site
   3121..3720    +  CDS            PuroR: puromycin N-acetyltransferase; pac from Streptomyces alboniger; confers resistance to puromycin
   3758..3982    +  polyA_signal   bGH poly(A) signal: bovine growth hormone polyadenylation signal
   4001..4380    +  enhancer       CMV enhancer: human cytomegalovirus immediate early enhancer
   4382..4659    +  promoter       chicken β-actin promoter: No description available
   4660..5675    +  intron         chimeric intron: chimera between introns from chicken β-actin and rabbit β-globin
   5673..5747    +  CDS            HBB (fragment): HBB_LEPEU - Experimental evidence at protein level: Swiss-Prot protein existence level 1. Involved in oxygen transport from the lung to the various peripheral tissues. From Lepus europaeus (European hare).
   5769..5793    +  protein_bind   attB1: mutant version of attB; recombination site for the Gateway® BP reaction BP Clonase™
   5799..6506    +  CDS            mCherry: mCherry is a basic (constitutively fluorescent) red fluorescent protein published in 2004, derived from Discosoma sp.. It is reported to be a very rapidly-maturing monomer with low acid sensitivity.
   6511..6535    -  protein_bind   attB2: mutant version of attB; recombination site for the Gateway® BP reaction BP Clonase™
   6545..6625    +  CDS            HBB (fragment): HBB_PONPY - Experimental evidence at transcript level: Swiss-Prot protein existence level 2. Involved in oxygen transport from the lung to the various peripheral tissues. From Pongo pygmaeus (Bornean orangutan).
   6696..6751    +  polyA_signal   β-globin poly(A) signal: rabbit β-globin polyadenylation signal (Gil and Proudfoot, 1987)
   7305..7834    +  misc_feature   HA-R: right homology arm from the adeno-associated virus integration site (AAVS1) within intron 1 of the human PPP1R12C gene
   7981..7999    -  promoter       T7 promoter: promoter for bacteriophage T7 RNA polymerase
   8002..8159    +  CDS            lacZα (fragment): LacZα fragment of β-galactosidase; lacZ fragment
   8164..8592    +  rep_origin     f1 ori (sequence partly withheld): f1 bacteriophage origin of replication; arrow indicates direction of (+) strand synthesis
>Addgene plasmid #80492 | pAAVS1-P-CAG-mCh | depositor full sequence | sequence record 151597 | pAAVS1-P-CAG-mCh sequence 8624 bps
GCACTTTTCGGGGAAATGTGCGCGGAACCCCTATTTGTTTATTTTTCTAAATACATTCAAATATGTATCC
GCTCATGAGACAATAACCCTGATAAATGCTTCAATAATATTGAAAAAGGAAGAGTATGAGTATTCAACAT
TTCCGTGTCGCCCTTATTCCCTTTTTTGCGGCATTTTGCCTTCCTGTTTTTGCTCACCCAGAAACGCTGG
TGAAAGTAAAAGATGCTGAAGATCAGTTGGGTGCACGAGTGGGTTACATCGAACTGGATCTCAACAGCGG
TAAGATCCTTGAGAGTTTTCGCCCCGAAGAACGTTTTCCAATGATGAGCACTTTTAAAGTTCTGCTATGT
GGCGCGGTATTATCCCGTATTGACGCCGGGCAAGAGCAACTCGGTCGCCGCATACACTATTCTCAGAATG
ACTTGGTTGAGTACTCACCAGTCACAGAAAAGCATCTTACGGATGGCATGACAGTAAGAGAATTATGCAG
TGCTGCCATAACCATGAGTGATAACACTGCGGCCAACTTACTTCTGACAACGATCGGAGGACCGAAGGAG
CTAACCGCTTTTTTGCACAACATGGGGGATCATGTAACTCGCCTTGATCGTTGGGAACCGGAGCTGAATG
AAGCCATACCAAACGACGAGCGTGACACCACGATGCCTGTAGCAATGGCAACAACGTTGCGCAAACTATT
AACTGGCGAACTACTTACTCTAGCTTCCCGGCAACAATTAATAGACTGGATGGAGGCGGATAAAGTTGCA
GGACCACTTCTGCGCTCGGCCCTTCCGGCTGGCTGGTTTATTGCTGATAAATCTGGAGCCGGTGAGCGTG
GGTCTCGCGGTATCATTGCAGCACTGGGGCCAGATGGTAAGCCCTCCCGTATCGTAGTTATCTACACGAC
GGGGAGTCAGGCAACTATGGATGAACGAAATAGACAGATCGCTGAGATAGGTGCCTCACTGATTAAGCAT
TGGTAACTGTCAGACCAAGTTTACTCATATATACTTTAGATTGATTTAAAACTTCATTTTTAATTTAAAA
GGATCTAGGTGAAGATCCTTTTTGATAATCTCATGACCAAAATCCCTTAACGTGAGTTTTCGTTCCACTG
AGCGTCAGACCCCGTAGAAAAGATCAAAGGATCTTCTTGAGATCCTTTTTTTCTGCGCGTAATCTGCTGC
TTGCAAACAAAAAAACCACCGCTACCAGCGGTGGTTTGTTTGCCGGATCAAGAGCTACCAACTCTTTTTC
CGAAGGTAACTGGCTTCAGCAGAGCGCAGATACCAAATACTGTCCTTCTAGTGTAGCCGTAGTTAGGCCA
CCACTTCAAGAACTCTGTAGCACCGCCTACATACCTCGCTCTGCTAATCCTGTTACCAGTGGCTGCTGCC
AGTGGCGATAAGTCGTGTCTTACCGGGTTGGACTCAAGACGATAGTTACCGGATAAGGCGCAGCGGTCGG
GCTGAACGGGGGGTTCGTGCACACAGCCCAGCTTGGAGCGAACGACCTACACCGAACTGAGATACCTACA
GCGTGAGCTATGAGAAAGCGCCACGCTTCCCGAAGGGAGAAAGGCGGACAGGTATCCGGTAAGCGGCAGG
GTCGGAACAGGAGAGCGCACGAGGGAGCTTCCAGGGGGAAACGCCTGGTATCTTTATAGTCCTGTCGGGT
TTCGCCACCTCTGACTTGAGCGTCGATTTTTGTGATGCTCGTCAGGGGGGCGGAGCCTATGGAAAAACGC
CAGCAACGCGGCCTTTTTACGGTTCCTGGCCTTTTGCTGGCCTTTTGCTCACATGTTCTTTCCTGCGTTA
TCCCCTGATTCTGTGGATAACCGTATTACCGCCTTTGAGTGAGCTGATACCGCTCGCCGCAGCCGAACGA
CCGAGCGCAGCGAGTCAGTGAGCGAGGAAGCGGAAGAGCGCCCAATACGCAAACCGCCTCTCCCCGCGCG
TTGGCCGATTCATTAATGCAGCTGGCACGACAGGTTTCCCGACTGGAAAGCGGGCAGTGAGCGCAACGCA
ATTAATGTGAGTTAGCTCACTCATTAGGCACCCCAGGCTTTACACTTTATGCTTCCGGCTCGTATGTTGT
GTGGAATTGTGAGCGGATAACAATTTCACACAGGAAACAGCTATGACCATGATTACGCCAAGCTCGAAAT
TAACCCTCACTAAAGGGAACAAAAGCTGTGCTTTCTCTGACCAGCATTCTCTCCCCTGGGCCTGTGCCGC
TTTCTGTCTGCAGCTTGTGGCCTGGGTCACCTCTACGGCTGGCCCAGATCCTTCCCTGCCGCCTCCTTCA
GGTTCCGTCTTCCTCCACTCCCTCTTCCCCTTGCTCTCTGCTGTGTTGCTGCCCAAGGATGCTCTTTCCG
GAGCACTTCCTTCTCGGCGCTGCACCACGTGATGTCCTCTGAGCGGATCCTCCCCGTGTCTGGGTCCTCT
CCGGGCATCTCTCCTCCCTCACCCAACCCCATGCCGTCTTCACTCGCTGGGTTCCCTTTTCCTTCTCCTT
CTGGGGCCTGTGCCATCTCTCGTTTCTTAGGATGGCCTTCTCCGACGGATGTCTCCCTTGCGTCCCGCCT
CCCCTTCTTGTAGGCCTGCATCATCACCGTTTTTCTGGACAACCCCAAAGTACCCCGTCTCCCTGGCTTT
AGCCACCTCTCCATCCTCTTGCTTTCTTTGCCTGGACACCCCGTTCTCCTGTGGATTCGGGTCACCTCTC
ACTCCTTTCATTTGGGCAGCTCCCCTACCCCCCTTACCTCTCTAGTCTGTGCTAGCTCTTCCAGCCCCCT
GTCATGGCATCTTCCAGGGGTCCGAGAGCTCAGCTAGTCTTCTTCCTCCAACCCGGGCCCCTATGTCCAC
TTCAGGACAGCATGTTTGCTGCCTCCAGGGATCCTGTGTCCCCGAGCTGGGACCACCTTATATTCCCAGG
GCCGGTTAATGTGGCTCTGGTTCTGGGTACTTTTATCTGTCCCCTCCACCCCACAGTGGGGCAAGCTTCT
GACCTCTTCTCTTCCTCCCACAGGGCCTCGAGAGATCTGGCAGCGGAGAGGGCAGAGGAAGTCTTCTAAC
ATGCGGTGACGTGGAGGAGAATCCCGGCCCTAGGCTCGAGATGACCGAGTACAAGCCCACGGTGCGCCTC
GCCACCCGCGACGACGTCCCCAGGGCCGTACGCACCCTCGCCGCCGCGTTCGCCGACTACCCCGCCACGC
GCCACACCGTCGATCCGGACCGCCACATCGAGCGGGTCACCGAGCTGCAAGAACTCTTCCTCACGCGCGT
CGGGCTCGACATCGGCAAGGTGTGGGTCGCGGACGACGGCGCCGCGGTGGCGGTCTGGACCACGCCGGAG
AGCGTCGAAGCGGGGGCGGTGTTCGCCGAGATCGGCCCGCGCATGGCCGAGTTGAGCGGTTCCCGGCTGG
CCGCGCAGCAACAGATGGAAGGCCTCCTGGCGCCGCACCGGCCCAAGGAGCCCGCGTGGTTCCTGGCCAC
CGTCGGCGTCTCGCCCGACCACCAGGGCAAGGGTCTGGGCAGCGCCGTCGTGCTCCCCGGAGTGGAGGCG
GCCGAGCGCGCCGGGGTGCCCGCCTTCCTGGAGACCTCCGCGCCCCGCAACCTCCCCTTCTACGAGCGGC
TCGGCTTCACCGTCACCGCCGACGTCGAGGTGCCCGAAGGACCGCGCACCTGGTGCATGACCCGCAAGCC
CGGTGCCTGATCTAGAGGGCCCGTTTAAACCCGCTGATCAGCCTCGACTGTGCCTTCTAGTTGCCAGCCA
TCTGTTGTTTGCCCCTCCCCCGTGCCTTCCTTGACCCTGGAAGGTGCCACTCCCACTGTCCTTTCCTAAT
AAAATGAGGAAATTGCATCGCATTGTCTGAGTAGGTGTCATTCTATTCTGGGGGGTGGGGTGGGGCAGGA
CAGCAAGGGGGAGGATTGGGAAGACAATAGCAGGCATGCTGGGGATGCGGTGGGCTCTATGGGCTAGCGG
TGGCGGCCTCGACATTGATTATTGACTAGTTATTAATAGTAATCAATTACGGGGTCATTAGTTCATAGCC
CATATATGGAGTTCCGCGTTACATAACTTACGGTAAATGGCCCGCCTGGCTGACCGCCCAACGACCCCCG
CCCATTGACGTCAATAATGACGTATGTTCCCATAGTAACGCCAATAGGGACTTTCCATTGACGTCAATGG
GTGGAGTATTTACGGTAAACTGCCCACTTGGCAGTACATCAAGTGTATCATATGCCAAGTACGCCCCCTA
TTGACGTCAATGACGGTAAATGGCCCGCCTGGCATTATGCCCAGTACATGACCTTATGGGACTTTCCTAC
TTGGCAGTACATCTACGTATTAGTCATCGCTATTACCATGGTCGAGGTGAGCCCCACGTTCTGCTTCACT
CTCCCCATCTCCCCCCCCTCCCCACCCCCAATTTTGTATTTATTTATTTTTTAATTATTTTGTGCAGCGA
TGGGGGCGGGGGGGGGGGGGGGGCGCGCGCCAGGCGGGGCGGGGCGGGGCGAGGGGCGGGGCGGGGCGAG
GCGGAGAGGTGCGGCGGCAGCCAATCAGAGCGGCGCGCTCCGAAAGTTTCCTTTTATGGCGAGGCGGCGG
CGGCGGCGGCCCTATAAAAAGCGAAGCGCGCGGCGGGCGGGAGTCGCTGCGCGCTGCCTTCGCCCCGTGC
CCCGCTCCGCGCCGCCTCGCGCCGCCCGCCCCGGCTCTGACTGACCGCGTTACTCCCACAGGTGAGCGGG
CGGGACGGCCCTTCTCCTCCGGGCTGTAATTAGCGCTTGGTTTAATGACGGCTTGTTTCTTTTCTGTGGC
TGCGTGAAAGCCTTGAGGGGCTCCGGGAGGGCCCTTTGTGCGGGGGGAGCGGCTCGGGGGGTGCGTGCGT
GTGTGTGTGCGTGGGGAGCGCCGCGTGCGGCTCCGCGCTGCCCGGCGGCTGTGAGCGCTGCGGGCGCGGC
GCGGGGCTTTGTGCGCTCCGCAGTGTGCGCGAGGGGAGCGCGGCCGGGGGCGGTGCCCCGCGGTGCGGGG
GGGGCTGCGAGGGGAACAAAGGCTGCGTGCGGGGTGTGTGCGTGGGGGGGTGAGCAGGGGGTGTGGGCGC
GTCGGTCGGGCTGCAACCCCCCCTGCACCCCCCTCCCCGAGTTGCTGAGCACGGCCCGGCTTCGGGTGCG
GGGCTCCGTACGGGGCGTGGCGCGGGGCTCGCCGTGCCGGGCGGGGGGTGGCGGCAGGTGGGGGTGCCGG
GCGGGGCGGGGCCGCCTCGGGCCGGGGAGGGCTCGGGGGAGGGGCGCGGCGGCCCCCGGAGCGCCGGCGG
CTGTCGAGGCGCGGCGAGCCGCAGCCATTGCCTTTTATGGTAATCGTGCGAGAGGGCGCAGGGACTTCCT
TTGTCCCAAATCTGTGCGGAGCCGAAATCTGGGAGGCGCCGCCGCACCCCCTCTAGCGGGCGCGGGGCGA
AGCGGTGCGGCGCCGGCAGGAAGGAAATGGGCGGGGAGGGCCTTCGTGCGTCGCCGCGCCGCCGTCCCCT
TCTCCCTCTCCAGCCTCGGGGCTGTCCGCGGGGGGACGGCTGCCTTCGGGGGGGACGGGGCAGGGCGGGG
TTCGGCTTCTGGCGTGTGACCGGCGGCTCTAGAGCCTCTGCTAACCATGTTCATGCCTTCTTCTTTTTCC
TACAGCTCCTGGGCAACGTGCTGGTTATTGTGCTGTCTCATCATTTTGGCAAAGAATTCGCGGCCGCGGT
ACCGGCGCGCCGGATCCTGCAGGTTATCACAAGTTTGTACAAAAAAGCAGGCTCCACCATGGTGAGCAAG
GGCGAGGAGGACAACATGGCCATCATCAAGGAGTTCATGCGCTTCAAGGTGCACATGGAGGGCTCCGTGA
ACGGCCACGAGTTCGAGATCGAGGGCGAGGGCGAGGGCCGCCCCTACGAGGGCACCCAGACCGCCAAGCT
GAAGGTGACCAAGGGCGGCCCCCTGCCCTTCGCCTGGGACATCCTGTCCCCTCAGTTCATGTACGGCTCC
AAGGCCTACGTGAAGCACCCCGCCGACATCCCCGACTACTTGAAGCTGTCCTTCCCCGAGGGCTTCAAGT
GGGAGCGCGTGATGAACTTCGAGGACGGCGGCGTGGTGACCGTGACCCAGGACTCCTCCCTGCAGGACGG
CGAGTTCATCTACAAGGTGAAGCTGCGCGGCACCAACTTCCCCTCCGACGGCCCCGTAATGCAGAAGAAG
ACCATGGGCTGGGAGGCCTCCTCCGAGCGGATGTACCCCGAGGACGGCGCCCTGAAGGGCGAGATCAAGC
AGAGGCTGAAGCTGAAGGACGGCGGCCACTACGACGCCGAGGTCAAGACCACCTACAAGGCCAAGAAGCC
CGTGCAGCTGCCCGGCGCCTACAACGTCAACATCAAGCTGGACATCACCTCCCACAACGAGGACTACACC
ATCGTGGAACAGTACGAGCGCGCCGAGGGCCGCCACTCCACCGGCGGCATGGACGAGCTGTACAAGTAAG
ACCCAGCTTTCTTGTACAAAGTGGTGATAACTCTAGAGAATTCACTCCTCAGGTGCAGGCTGCCTATCAG
AAGGTGGTGGCTGGTGTGGCCAATGCCCTGGCTCACAAATACCACTGAGATCTTTTTCCCTCTGCCAAAA
ATTATGGGGACATCATGAAGCCCCTTGAGCATCTGACTTCTGGCTAATAAAGGAAATTTATTTTCATTGC
AATAGTGTGTTGGAATTTTTTGTGTCTCTCACTCGGAAGGACATATGGGAGGGCAAATCATTTAAAACAT
CAGAATGAGTATTTGGTTTAGAGTTTGGCAACATATGCCATATGCTGGCTGCCATGAACAAAGGTGGCTA
TAAAGAGGTCATCAGTATATGAAACAGCCCCCTGCTGTCCATTCCTTATTCCATAGAAAAGCCTTGACTT
GAGGTTAGATTTTTTTTATATTTTGTTTTGTGTTATTTTTTTCTTTAACATCCCTAAAATTTTCCTTACA
TGTTTTACTAGCCAGATTTTTCCTCCTCTCCTGACTACTCCCAGTCATAGCTGTCCCTCTTCTCTTATGA
AGATCCCTCGACCTGCAGCCCAAGCTTGGATCCCTCGAGTTAATTAAATCTAGAAGTCGACAGTACTAAG
CTTTGACAGAAAAGCCCCATCCTTAGGCCTCCTCCTTCCTAGTCTCCTGATATTGGGTCTAACCCCCACC
TCCTGTTAGGCAGATTCCTTATCTGGTGACACACCCCCATTTCCTGGAGCCATCTCTCTCCTTGCCAGAA
CCTCTAAGGTTTGCTTACGATGGAGCCAGAGAGGATCCTGGGAGGGAGAGCTTGGCAGGGGGTGGGAGGG
AAGGGGGGGATGCGTGACCTGCCCGGTTCTCAGTGGCCACCCTGCGCTACCCTCTCCCAGAACCTGAGCT
GCTCTGACGCGGCTGTCTGGTGCGTTTCACTGATCCTGGTGCTGCAGCTTCCTTACACTTCCCAAGAGGA
GAAGCAGTTTGGAAAAACAAAATCAGAATAAGTTGGTCCTGAGTTCTAACTTTGGCTCTTCACCTTTCTA
GTCCCCAATTTATATTGTTCCTCCGTGCGTCAGTTTTACCTGTGAGATAAGGCCAGTAGCCAGCCCCGTC
CTGGCAGGGCTGTGGTGAGGAGGGGGGTGTCCGTGTGGAAAACTCCCTTTGTGAGAATGGTGCGTCCTAG
GTGTTCACCAGGTCGTGGCCGCCTCTACTCCCTTTCTCTTTCTCCATCCTTCTTTCCTTAAAGAGTCCCC
AGTGCTATCTGGGACATATTCCTCCGCCCAGAGCAGGGTCCCGCTTCCCTAAGGCCCTGCTCTGGGCTTC
TGGGTTTGAGTCCTTGGCAAGCCCAGGAGAGGCGCTCAGGCTTCCCTGTCCCCCTTCCTCGTCCACCATC
TCATGCCCCTGGCTCTCCTGCCCCTTCCCTACAGGGGTTCCTGGCTCTGCTCTAGCGATCGCCAATTCGC
CCTATAGTGAGTCGTATTACAATTCACTGGCCGTCGTTTTACAACGTCGTGACTGGGAAAACCCTGGCGT
TACCCAACTTAATCGCCTTGCAGCACATCCCCCTTTCGCCAGCTGGCGTAATAGCGAAGAGGCCCGCACC
GATCGCCCTTCCCAACAGTTGCGCAGCCTGAATGGCGAATGGG
[124 nt withheld, positions 8164-8287]
C
[91 nt withheld, positions 8289-8379]
A
[49 nt withheld, positions 8381-8429]
CCTTTGACGTTGGAGTCCACGTTCTTT
[37 nt withheld, positions 8457-8493]
ACCCTATCTCGGTCTATTCTTTTGATTTATAAGGGATTTTGCCGATTTCGGCCTATTGGTTAAAAAATGA
GCTGATTTAACAAAAATTTAACGCGAATTTTAACAAAATATTAACGCTTACAATTTAGGTG
