>Addgene plasmid #80492 | pAAVS1-P-CAG-mCh | addgene partial sequence | sequence record 153712 | T3 5'-GCAATTAACCCTCACTAAAGG-3'
CCCTGGGCCTGTGCCGCTTTCTGTCTGCAGCTTGTGGCCTGGGTCACCTCTACGGCTGGCCCAGATCCTT
CCCTGCCGCCTCCTTCAGGTTCCGTCTTCCTCCACTCCCTCTTCCCCTTGCTCTCTGCTGTGTTGCTGCC
CAAGGATGCTCTTTCCGGAGCACTTCCTTCTCGGCGCTGCACCACGTGATGTCCTCTGAGCGGATCCTCC
CCGTGTCTGGGTCCTCTCCGGGCATCTCTCCTCCCTCACCCAACCCCATGCCGTCTTCACTCGCTGGGTT
CCCTTTTCCTTCTCCTTCTGGGGCCTGTGCCATCTCTCGTTTCTTAGGATGGCCTTCTCCGACGGATGTC
TCCCTTGCGTCCCGCCTCCCCTTCTTGTAGGCCTGCATCATCACCGTTTTTCTGGACAACCCCAAAGTAC
CCCGTCTCCCTGGCTTTAGCCACCTCTCCATCCTCTTGCTTTCTTTGCCTGGACACCCCGTTCTCCTGTG
GATTCGGGTCACCTCTCACTCCTTTCATTTGGGCAGCTCCCCTACCCCCCTTACCTCTCTAGTCTGTGCT
AGCTCTTCCAGCCCCCTGTCATGGCATCTTCCAGGGGTCCGAGAGCTCAGCTAGTCTTCTTCCTCCAACC
CGGGCCCCTATGTCCACTTCAGGACAGCATGTTTGCTGCCTCCAGGGATCCTGTGTCCCCGAGCTGGGAC
CACCTTATATTCCCAGGGCCGGTTAATGTGGCTCTGGTTCTGGGTACTTTTATCTGTCCC
