>Addgene plasmid #80492 | pAAVS1-P-CAG-mCh | addgene partial sequence | sequence record 153713 | T7 5'-TAATACGACTCACTATAGGG-3'
GGGAAGGGGCAGGAGAGCCAGGGGCATGAGATGGTGGACGAGGAAGGGGGACAGGGAAGCCTGAGCGCCT
CTCCTGGGCTTGCCAAGGACTCAAACCCAGAAGCCCAGAGCAGGGCCTTAGGGAAGCGGGACCCTGCTCT
GGGCGGAGGAATATGTCCCAGATAGCACTGGGGACTCTTTAAGGAAAGAAGGATGGAGAAAGAGAAAGGG
AGTAGAGGCGGCCACGACCTGGTGAACACCTAGGACGCACCATTCTCACAAAGGGAGTTTTCCACACGGA
CACCCCCCTCCTCACCACAGCCCTGCCAGGACGGGGCTGGCTACTGGCCTTATCTCACAGGTAAAACTGA
CGCACGGAGGAACAATATAAATTGGGGACTAGAAAGGTGAAGAGCCAAAGTTAGAACTCAGGACCAACTT
ATTCTGATTTTGTTTTTCCAAACTGCTTCTCCTCTTGGGAAGTGTAAGGAAGCTGCAGCACCAGGATCAG
TGAAACGCACCAGACAGCCGCGTCAGAGCAGCTCAGGTTCTGGGAGAGGGTAGCGCAGGGTGGCCACTGA
GAACCGGGCAGGTCACGCATCCCCCCCTTCCCTCCCACCCCCTGCCAAGCTCTCCCTCCCAGGATCCTCT
CTGGCTCCATCGTAAGCAAACCTTAGAGGTTCTGGCAAGGAGAGAGATGGCTCCAGGAAATGGGGGTGTG
TCACCAGATAAGGAATCTGCCTAACAGGAGGTGGGGGTTAGACCCAATATCAGGAGACTAGGAAGGAGGA
GGCCTAAGGATGGGGCTTTTCTGTCAAAGCTTAGTACTGTCGACTTCTAGATTTAATTA
