>Addgene plasmid #80492 | pAAVS1-P-CAG-mCh | addgene partial sequence | sequence record 158512 | pCAG-F 5'-GCAACGTGCTGGTTATTGTG-3'
ATTCGCGGCCGCGGTACCGGCGCGCCGGATCCTGCAGGTTATCACAAGTTTGTACAAAAAAGCAGGCTCC
ACCATGGTGAGCAAGGGCGAGGAGGACAACATGGCCATCATCAAGGAGTTCATGCGCTTCAAGGTGCACA
TGGAGGGCTCCGTGAACGGCCACGAGTTCGAGATCGAGGGCGAGGGCGAGGGCCGCCCCTACGAGGGCAC
CCAGACCGCCAAGCTGAAGGTGACCAAGGGCGGCCCCCTGCCCTTCGCCTGGGACATCCTGTCCCCTCAG
TTCATGTACGGCTCCAAGGCCTACGTGAAGCACCCCGCCGACATCCCCGACTACTTGAAGCTGTCCTTCC
CCGAGGGCTTCAAGTGGGAGCGCGTGATGAACTTCGAGGACGGCGGCGTGGTGACCGTGACCCAGGACTC
CTCCCTGCAGGACGGCGAGTTCATCTACAAGGTGAAGCTGCGCGGCACCAACTTCCCCTCCGACGGCCCC
GTAATGCAGAAGAAGACCATGGGCTGGGAGGCCTCCTCCGAGCGGATGTACCCCGAGGACGGCGCCCTGA
AGGGCGAGATCAAGCAGAGGCTGAAGCTGAAGGACGGCGGCCACTACGACGCCGAGGTCAAGACCACCTA
CAAGGCCAAGAAGCCCGTGCAGCTGCCCGGCGCCTACAACGTCAACATCAAGCTGGACATCACCTCCCAC
AACGAGGACTACACCATCGTGGAACAGTACGAGCGCGCCGAGGGCCGCCACTCC
